>Addgene plasmid #71346 | Orange Nano-lantern(Ca2+)/pcDNA3 | depositor partial sequence | sequence record 128229 | Orange Nano-lantern(Ca2+)
ATGGTGAGCGTGATCAAGCCCGAGATGAAGATGAGGTACTACATGGACGGCTCCGTCAATGGGCATGAGT
TCACAATCGAGGGTGAGGGCACAGGCAGACCTTACGAGGGACATCAGGAGATGACACTGCGCGTCACAAT
GGCCGAGGGCGGGCCAATGCCTTTCGCCTTCGACCTGGTGTCCCACGTGTTCTGTTACGGCCACAGAGTT
TTTACTAAATATCCAGAAGAGATCCCAGACTATTTCAAGCAGGCCTTTCCTGAGGGCCTGTCCTGGGAGA
GGTCCCTGGAGTTCGAGGACGGCGGCTCCGCCTCCGTGAGCGCCCACATCAGCCTGAGGGGCAACACCTT
CTACCACAAGTCCAAGTTCACCGGCGTGAACTTCCCCGCCGACGGCCCCATCATGCAGAACCAGAGCGTG
GACTGGGAGCCCTCCACCGAGAAGATCACCGCCAGCGACGGCGTGCTGAAGGGCGACGTGACCATGTACC
TGAAGCTGGAGGGCGGCGGCAACCACAAGTGCCAGATGAAGACCACCTACAAGGCCGCCAAGGAGATCCT
GGAGATGCCCGGCGACCACTACATCGGCCACAGGCTGGTGAGGAAGACCGAGGGCAACATCACCGAGCAG
GTGGAGGACGCCGTGGCCCACTCCGGTACCAAGGTGTACGACCCCGAGCAACGCAAACGCATGATCACTG
GGCCTCAGTGGTGGGCTCGCTGCAAGCAAATGAACGTGCTGGACTCCTTCATCAACTACTATGATTCCGA
GAAGCACGCCGAGAACGCCGTGATTTTTCTGCATGGTAACGCTACCTCCAGCTACCTGTGGAGGCACGTC
GTGCCTCACATCGAGCCCGTGGCTAGATGCATCATCCCTGATCTGATCGGAATGGGTAAGTCCGGCAAGA
GCGGGAATGGCTCATATCGCCTCCTGGATCACTACAAGTACCTCACCGCTTGGTTCGAGCTGCTGAACCT
TCCAAAGAAAATCATCTTTGTGGGCCACGACTGGGGGAGCGCTCTGGCCTTTCACTACGCCTACGAGCAC
CAAGACAGGATCAAGGCCATCGTCCATATGGAGAGTGTCGTGGACGTGATCGAGTCCTGGATGGGGTGGC
CTGACATCGAGGAGGAGCTGGCCCTGATCAAGAGCGAAGAGGGCGAGAAAATGGTGCTTGAGAATAACTT
CTTCGTCGAGACCCTGTTGCCAAGCAAGATCATGCGGAAACTGGAGCCTGAGGAGTTCGCTGCCTACCTG
GAGCCATTCAAGGAGAAGGGCGAGGTTAGACGGCCTACCCTCTCCTGGCCTCGCGAGATCCCTCTCGTTA
AGGGACCATGGATGCATGACCAACTGACAGAAGAGCAGATTGCAGAGTTCAAAGAAGCCTTCTCATTATT
CGACAAGGATGGGGACGGCACCATCACCACAAAGGAACTTGGCACCGTTATGAGGTCGCTTGGACAAAAC
CCAACGGAAGCAGAATTGCAGGATATGATCAATGAAGTCGATGCTGATGGCAATGGAACGATTTACTTTC
CTGAATTTCTTACTATGATGGCTAGAAAAATGAAGGACACAGACAGCGAAGAGGAAATCCGAGAAGCATT
CCGTGTTTTTGACAAGGATGGGAACGGCTACATCAGCGCTGCTCAGTTACGTCACGTCATGACAAACCTC
GGGGAGAAGTTAACAGATGAAGAAGTTGATGAAATGATAAGGGAAGCAGATATCGATGGTGATGGCCAAG
TAAACTATGAAGAGTTTGTACAAATGATGACAGCAAAGGGGGGGAAGAGGCGCTGGAAGAAAAACTTCAT
TGCCGTCAGCGCTGCCAACCGGTTCAAGAAGATCTCCAGCTCCGGGGCACTGGAGCTCGGCAAGCCCGAC
GTCGTCCAGATTGTCCGCAACTACAACGCCTACCTTCGGGCCAGCGACGATCTGCCTAAGCTGTTCATCG
AGTCCGACCCTGGGTTCTTTTCCAACGCTATTGTCGAGGGAGCTAAGAAGTTCCCTAACACCGAGTTCGT
GAAGGTGAAGGGCCTCCACTTCCTCCAGGAGGACGCTCCAGATGAAATGGGTAAGTACATCAAGAGCTTC
GTGGAGCGCGTGCTGAAGAACGAGCAGTAA
