>Addgene plasmid #71346 | Orange Nano-lantern(Ca2+)/pcDNA3 | addgene partial sequence | sequence record 132074 | CMV-F 5'-CGCAAATGGGCGGTAGGCGTG-3'
GCTTGCCACCATGGTGAGCGTGATCAAGCCCGAGATGAAGATGAGGTACTACATGGACGGCTCCGTCAAT
GGGCATGAGTTCACAATCGAGGGTGAGGGCACAGGCAGACCTTACGAGGGACATCAGGAGATGACACTGC
GCGTCACAATGGCCGAGGGCGGGCCAATGCCTTTCGCCTTCGACCTGGTGTCCCACGTGTTCTGTTACGG
CCACAGAGTTTTTACTAAATATCCAGAAGAGATCCCAGACTATTTCAAGCAGGCCTTTCCTGAGGGCCTG
TCCTGGGAGAGGTCCCTGGAGTTCGAGGACGGCGGCTCCGCCTCCGTGAGCGCCCACATCAGCCTGAGGG
GCAACACCTTCTACCACAAGTCCAAGTTCACCGGCGTGAACTTCCCCGCCGACGGCCCCATCATGCAGAA
CCAGAGCGTGGACTGGGAGCCCTCCACCGAGAAGATCACCGCCAGCGACGGCGTGCTGAAGGGCGACGTG
ACCATGTACCTGAAGCTGGAGGGCGGCGGCAACCACAAGTGCCAGATGAAGACCACCTACAAGGCCGCCA
AGGAGATCCTGGAGATGCCCGGCGACCACTACATCGGCCACAGGCTGGTGAGGAAGACCGAGGGCAACAT
CACCGAGCAGGTGGAGGACGCCGTGGCCCACTCCGGTACCAAGGTGTACGACCCCGAGCAACGCAAACGC
ATGATCACTGGGCCTCAGTGGTGGGCTCGCTGCAAGCAAATGAACGTGCTGGACTCCTTCATCAACTACT
ATGATTCCGAGAAGCACGCCGAGAACGCCGTGATTTTTCTGCATGGTAACGCTACCTCCAGCTACCTGTG
GAGGCACGTCGTGCCTCACATCGAGCCCGTGGCTAGATGCATCATCCCTGATCTGATCG
