>Addgene plasmid #71346 | Orange Nano-lantern(Ca2+)/pcDNA3 | addgene partial sequence | sequence record 132075 | BGH-rev 5'-TAGAAGGCACAGTCGAGG-3'
AATAGGGCCCTCTAGATGCATGCTCGAGTTACTGCTCGTTCTTCAGCACGCGCTCCACGAAGCTCTTGAT
GTACTTACCCATTTCATCTGGAGCGTCCTCCTGGAGGAAGTGGAGGCCCTTCACCTTCACGAACTCGGTG
TTAGGGAACTTCTTAGCTCCCTCGACAATAGCGTTGGAAAAGAACCCAGGGTCGGACTCGATGAACAGCT
TAGGCAGATCGTCGCTGGCCCGAAGGTAGGCGTTGTAGTTGCGGACAATCTGGACGACGTCGGGCTTGCC
GAGCTCCAGTGCCCCGGAGCTGGAGATCTTCTTGAACCGGTTGGCAGCGCTGACGGCAATGAAGTTTTTC
TTCCAGCGCCTCTTCCCCCCCTTTGCTGTCATCATTTGTACAAACTCTTCATAGTTTACTTGGCCATCAC
CATCGATATCTGCTTCCCTTATCATTTCATCAACTTCTTCATCTGTTAACTTCTCCCCGAGGTTTGTCAT
GACGTGACGTAACTGAGCAGCGCTGATGTAGCCGTTCCCATCCTTGTCAAAAACACGGAATGCTTCTCGG
ATTTCCTCTTCGCTGTCTGTGTCCTTCATTTTTCTAGCCATCATAGTAAGAAATTCAGGAAAGTAAATCG
TTCCATTGCCATCAGCATCGACTTCATTGATCATATCCTGCAATTCTGCTTCCGTTGGGTTTTGTCCAAG
CGACCTCATAACGGTGCCAAGTTCCTTTGTGGTGATGGTGCCGTCCCCATCCTTGTCGAATAATGAGAAG
GCTTCTTTGAACTCTGCAATCTGCTCTTCTGTCAGTTGGTCATGCATCCATGGTCCCTTAACGAGAGGGA
TCTCGCGAGGCCAGGAGAGGGTAGGCCGTCTAACCTCGCC
