[The description below was written by a language model from this plasmid's Addgene catalogue record.]
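Description:
Orange Nano-lantern(Ca2+)/pcDNA3 is a mammalian expression plasmid built on the commercial pcDNA3 backbone. It is propagated in E. coli as a high-copy plasmid under ampicillin selection, and it carries a neomycin resistance marker so that transfected mammalian cells can be selected with G418, for example to derive stable lines. The record does not list the promoter or other regulatory elements. pcDNA3 vectors conventionally drive the insert from the CMV immediate-early promoter, with a T7 promoter upstream of the cloning site and a BGH polyadenylation signal downstream. The listed sequencing primers appear to be the standard pair for those flanking regions, but no feature table is provided to confirm this.

The payload is a synthetic open reading frame of about 2.1 kb, Orange Nano-lantern(Ca2+), also called ONL(Ca2+). It was inserted by restriction cloning between HindIII and XhoI sites, both of which remain intact, so the cassette can be excised or moved to another vector. The stated purpose is to express a luminescent Ca2+ indicator based on Orange Nano-lantern in mammalian cells. Nano-lanterns in general are fusions of a luciferase with a fluorescent protein, in which resonance energy transfer to the fluorescent acceptor brightens and colour-shifts the emitted light. In the Ca2+-sensing versions, light output depends on calcium concentration. The specific domain composition of this orange variant is not given in the record. The construct belongs to an expanded colour palette of Nano-lanterns developed for real-time multicolour luminescence imaging, and it is suited to monitoring intracellular calcium dynamics without excitation light.
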