Addgene plasmid #71346: Orange Nano-lantern(Ca2+)/pcDNA3
Purpose: Express Orange Nano-lantern-based luminescent Ca2+ indicator in mammalian cell
Depositing lab: Takeharu Nagai. Depositing organization: The University of Osaka. Publication: Expanded palette of Nano-lanterns for real-time multicolor luminescence imaging. Takai A, Nakano M, Saito K, Haruno R, Watanabe TM, Ohyanagi T, Jin T, Okada Y, Nagai T. Proc Natl Acad Sci U S A. 2015 Apr 7;112(14):4352-6. doi: 10.1073/pnas.1418468112. Epub 2015 Mar 23. PubMed 25831507.
Backbone
  Vector backbone: pcDNA3
  Backbone manufacturer: Invitrogen
  Vector type: Mammalian Expression
  Selectable markers: Neomycin (select with G418)
Growth in bacteria
  Bacterial resistance: Ampicillin, 100 μg/mL
  Growth temperature: 37°C
  Growth strain: DH5alpha
  Copy number: High Copy
Gene/Insert
  Gene/Insert name: Orange Nano-lantern(Ca2+) (alt name: ONL(Ca2+))
  Species: Synthetic
  Insert size (bp): 2130
  GenBank ID: AB983216
  Cloning method: Restriction Enzyme; 5′ cloning site HindIII (not destroyed); 3′ cloning site XhoI (not destroyed)
  Sequencing primers: 5′ GAAATTAATACGACTCACTATAGGG; 3′ TAGAAGGCACAGTCGAGG
Terms and licenses: Academic/Nonprofit Terms; Industry Terms: Not Available to Industry
How to cite: Orange Nano-lantern(Ca2+)/pcDNA3 was a gift from Takeharu Nagai (Addgene plasmid # 71346 ; http://n2t.net/addgene:71346 ; RRID:Addgene_71346)
